>Addgene plasmid #133439 | RG-001 | addgene full sequence | sequence record 269573 | Addgene NGS Result
CCGGCGTAGAGGATCGAGATCTCGATCCCGCGAAATTAATACGACTCACTATAGGGAGACCACAACGGTT
TCCCTCTAGATCACAAGTTTGTACAAAAAAGCAGGCTCCGCGGCCGCCTTGTTTAACTTTAAGAAGGAGC
CCTTCACAATGCACCATCACCATCACCATCACGAAAACCTGTATTTTCAGGGTGAGGAATCGGAAGCCCC
TGGCCAGAGGGCACTCCCCTCCGAGGAGCTGAACAGGCAGCTGGAGAAGCTGCTGAAGGAGGGCAGCAGT
AACCAGCGGGTGTTCGACTGGATAGAGGCCAACCTGAGTGAGCAGCAGATAGTATCCAACACGTTAGTTC
GAGCCCTCATGACGGCTGTCTGCTATTCTGCAATTATTTTTGAGACTCCCCTCCGAGTGGACGTTGCAGT
GCTGAAAGCGCGAGCGAAGCTGCTGCAGAAATACCTGTGTGACGAGCAGAAGGAGCTACAGGCGCTCTAC
GCCCTCCAGGCCCTTGTAGTGACCTTAGAACAGCCTCCCAACCTGCTGCGGATGTTCTTTGACGCACTGT
ATGACGAGGACGTGGTGAAGGAGGATGCCTTCTACAGTTGGGAGAGTAGCAAGGACCCCGCTGAGCAGCA
GGGCAAGGGTGTGGCCCTTAAATCTGTCACAGCCTTCTTCAAGTGGCTCCGTGAAGCAGAGGAGGAGTCT
GACCACAACTGAATTCAAGGGTGGGCGCGCCGACCCAGCTTTCTTGTACAAAGTGGTGATGATCCGGCTG
CTAACAAAGCCCGAAAGGAAGCTGAGTTGGCTGCTGCCACCGCTGAGCAATAACTAGCATAACCCCTTGG
GGCCTCTAAACGGGTCTTGAGGGGTTTTTTGCTGAAAGGAGGAACTATATCCGGATATCCACAGGACGGG
TGTGGTCGCCATGATCGCGTAGTCGATAGTGGCTCCAAGTAGCGAAGCGAGCAGGACTGGGCGGCGGCCA
AAGCGGTCGGACAGTGCTCCGAGAACGGGTGCGCATAGAAATTGCATCAACGCATATAGCGCTAGCAGCA
CGCCATAGTGACTGGCGATGCTGTCGGAATGGACGATATCCCGCAAGAGGCCCGGCAGTACCGGCATAAC
CAAGCCTATGCCTACAGCATCCAGGGTGACGGTGCCGAGGATGACGATGAGCGCATTGTTAGATTTCATA
CACGGTGCCTGACTGCGTTAGCAATTTAACTGTGATAAACTACCGCATTAAAGCTTATCGATGATAAGCT
GTCAAACATGAGAATTCTTGAAGACGAAAGGGCCTCGTGATACGCCTATTTTTATAGGTTAATGTCATGA
TAATAATGGTTTCTTAGACGTCAGGTGGCACTTTTCGGGGAAATGTGCGCGGAACCCCTATTTGTTTATT
TTTCTAAATACATTCAAATATGTATCCGCTCATGAGACAATAACCCTGATAAATGCTTCAATAATATTGA
AAAAGGAAGAGTATGAGTATTCAACATTTCCGTGTCGCCCTTATTCCCTTTTTTGCGGCATTTTGCCTTC
CTGTTTTTGCTCACCCAGAAACGCTGGTGAAAGTAAAAGATGCTGAAGATCAGTTGGGTGCACGAGTGGG
TTACATCGAACTGGATCTCAACAGCGGTAAGATCCTTGAGAGTTTTCGCCCCGAAGAACGTTTTCCAATG
ATGAGCACTTTTAAAGTTCTGCTATGTGGCGCGGTATTATCCCGTGTTGACGCCGGGCAAGAGCAACTCG
GTCGCCGCATACACTATTCTCAGAATGACTTGGTTGAGTACTCACCAGTCACAGAAAAGCATCTTACGGA
TGGCATGACAGTAAGAGAATTATGCAGTGCTGCCATAACCATGAGTGATAACACTGCGGCCAACTTACTT
CTGACAACGATCGGAGGACCGAAGGAGCTAACCGCTTTTTTGCACAACATGGGGGATCATGTAACTCGCC
TTGATCGTTGGGAACCGGAGCTGAATGAAGCCATACCAAACGACGAGCGTGACACCACGATGCCTGCAGC
AATGGCAACAACGTTGCGCAAACTATTAACTGGCGAACTACTTACTCTAGCTTCCCGGCAACAATTAATA
GACTGGATGGAGGCGGATAAAGTTGCAGGACCACTTCTGCGCTCGGCCCTTCCGGCTGGCTGGTTTATTG
CTGATAAATCTGGAGCCGGTGAGCGTGGGTCTCGCGGTATCATTGCAGCACTGGGGCCAGATGGTAAGCC
CTCCCGTATCGTAGTTATCTACACGACGGGGAGTCAGGCAACTATGGATGAACGAAATAGACAGATCGCT
GAGATAGGTGCCTCACTGATTAAGCATTGGTAACTGTCAGACCAAGTTTACTCATATATACTTTAGATTG
ATTTAAAACTTCATTTTTAATTTAAAAGGATCTAGGTGAAGATCCTTTTTGATAATCTCATGACCAAAAT
CCCTTAACGTGAGTTTTCGTTCCACTGAGCGTCAGACCCCGTAGAAAAGATCAAAGGATCTTCTTGAGAT
CCTTTTTTTCTGCGCGTAATCTGCTGCTTGCAAACAAAAAAACCACCGCTACCAGCGGTGGTTTGTTTGC
CGGATCAAGAGCTACCAACTCTTTTTCCGAAGGTAACTGGCTTCAGCAGAGCGCAGATACCAAATACTGT
CCTTCTAGTGTAGCCGTAGTTAGGCCACCACTTCAAGAACTCTGTAGCACCGCCTACATACCTCGCTCTG
CTAATCCTGTTACCAGTGGCTGCTGCCAGTGGCGATAAGTCGTGTCTTACCGGGTTGGACTCAAGACGAT
AGTTACCGGATAAGGCGCAGCGGTCGGGCTGAACGGGGGGTTCGTGCACACAGCCCAGCTTGGAGCGAAC
GACCTACACCGAACTGAGATACCTACAGCGTGAGCTATGAGAAAGCGCCACGCTTCCCGAAGGGAGAAAG
GCGGACAGGTATCCGGTAAGCGGCAGGGTCGGAACAGGAGAGCGCACGAGGGAGCTTCCAGGGGGAAACG
CCTGGTATCTTTATAGTCCTGTCGGGTTTCGCCACCTCTGACTTGAGCGTCGATTTTTGTGATGCTCGTC
AGGGGGGCGGAGCCTATGGAAAAACGCCAGCAACGCGGCCTTTTTACGGTTCCTGGCCTTTTGCTGGCCT
TTTGCTCACATGTTCTTTCCTGCGTTATCCCCTGATTCTGTGGATAACCGTATTACCGCCTTTGAGTGAG
CTGATACCGCTCGCCGCAGCCGAACGACCGAGCGCAGCGAGTCAGTGAGCGAGGAAGCGGAAGAGCGCCT
GATGCGGTATTTTCTCCTTACGCATCTGTGCGGTATTTCACACCGCAATGGTGCACTCTCAGTACAATCT
GCTCTGATGCCGCATAGTTAAGCCAGTATACACTCCGCTATCGCTACGTGACTGGGTCATGGCTGCGCCC
CGACACCCGCCAACACCCGCTGACGCGCCCTGACGGGCTTGTCTGCTCCCGGCATCCGCTTACAGACAAG
CTGTGACCGTCTCCGGGAGCTGCATGTGTCAGAGGTTTTCACCGTCATCACCGAAACGCGCGAGGCAGCT
GCGGTAAAGCTCATCAGCGTGGTCGTGAAGCGATTCACAGATGTCTGCCTGTTCATCCGCGTCCAGCTCG
TTGAGTTTCTCCAGAAGCGTTAATGTCTGGCTTCTGATAAAGCGGGCCATGTTAAGGGCGGTTTTTTCCT
GTTTGGTCACTGATGCCTCCGTGTAAGGGGGATTTCTGTTCATGGGGGTAATGATACCGATGAAACGAGA
GAGGATGCTCACGATACGGGTTACTGATGATGAACATGCCCGGTTACTGGAACGTTGTGAGGGTAAACAA
CTGGCGGTATGGATGCGGCGGGACCAGAGAAAAATCACTCAGGGTCAATGCCAGCGCTTCGTTAATACAG
ATGTAGGTGTTCCACAGGGTAGCCAGCAGCATCCTGCGATGCAGATCCGGAACATAATGGTGCAGGGCGC
TGACTTCCGCGTTTCCAGACTTTACGAAACACGGAAACCGAAGACCATTCATGTTGTTGCTCAGGTCGCA
GACGTTTTGCAGCAGCAGTCGCTTCACGTTCGCTCGCGTATCGGTGATTCATTCTGCTAACCAGTAAGGC
AACCCCGCCAGCCTAGCCGGGTCCTCAACGACAGGAGCACGATCATGCGCACCCGTGGCCAGGACCCAAC
GCTGCCCGAGATGCGCCGCGTGCGGCTGCTGGAGATGGCGGACGCGATGGATATGTTCTGCCAAGGGTTG
GTTTGCGCATTCACAGTTCTCCGCAAGAATTGATTGGCTCCAATTCTTGGAGTGGTGAATCCGTTAGCGA
GGTGCCGCCGGCTTCCATTCAGGTCGAGGTGGCCCGGCTCCATGCACCGCGACGCAACGCGGGGAGGCAG
ACAAGGTATAGGGCGGCGCCTACAATCCATGCCAACCCGTTCCATGTGCTCGCCGAGGCGGCATAAATCG
CCGTGACGATCAGCGGTCCAATGATCGAAGTTAGGCTGGTAAGAGCCGCGAGCGATCCTTGAAGCTGTCC
CTGATGGTCGTCATCTACCTGCCTGGACAGCATGGCCTGCAACGCGGGCATCCCGATGCCGCCGGAAGCG
AGAAGAATCATAATGGGGAAGGCCATCCAGCCTCGCGTCGCGAACGCCAGCAAGACGTAGCCCAGCGCGT
CGGCCGCCATGCCGGCGATAATGGCCTGCTTCTCGCCGAAACGTTTGGTGGCGGGACCAGTGACGAAGGC
TTGAGCGAGGGCGTGCAAGATTCCGAATACCGCAAGCGACAGGCCGATCATCGTCGCGCTCCAGCGAAAG
CGGTCCTCGCCGAAAATGACCCAGAGCGCTGCCGGCACCTGTCCTACGAGTTGCATGATAAAGAAGACAG
TCATAAGTGCGGCGACGATAGTCATGCCCCGCGCCCACCGGAAGGAGCTGACTGGGTTGAAGGCTCTCAA
GGGCATCGGTCGATCGACGCTCTCCCTTATGCGACTCCTGCATTAGGAAGCAGCCCAGTAGTAGGTTGAG
GCCGTTGAGCACCGCCGCCGCAAGGAATGGTGCATGCAAGGAGATGGCGCCCAACAGTCCCCCGGCCACG
GGGCCTGCCACCATACCCACGCCGAAACAAGCGCTCATGAGCCCGAAGTGGCGAGCCCGATCTTCCCCAT
CGGTGATGTCGGCGATATAGGCGCCAGCAACCGCACCTGTGGCGCCGGTGATGCCGGCCACGATGCGT
Features (pLannotate 1.2.2; 17 found; start..end, strand, type, name):
     37..55      +  promoter       T7 promoter: promoter for bacteriophage T7 RNA polymerase
     83..107     +  protein_bind   attB1: mutant version of attB; recombination site for the Gateway® BP reaction BP Clonase™
    119..139     +  RBS            RBS: efficient ribosome binding site from bacteriophage T7 gene 10 (Olins and Rangwala, 1989)
    152..169     +  CDS            6xHis: 6xHis affinity tag
    182..709     +  CDS            EIF4G1 (fragment): IF4G1_HUMAN - Also known as EIF4F, EIF4G, EIF4GI. Experimental evidence at protein level: Swiss-Prot protein existence level 1. Component of the protein complex eIF4F, which is involved in the recognition of the mRNA cap, ATP-dependent unwinding of 5'-terminal secondary structure and recruitment of mRNA to the ribosome. As a member of the eIF4F complex, required for endoplasmic reticulum stress- induced ATF4 mRNA translation (PubMed:29062139). From Homo sapiens (Human).
    733..757     -  protein_bind   attB2: mutant version of attB; recombination site for the Gateway® BP reaction BP Clonase™
    767..816     +  CDS            SET1 (fragment): solubility-enhancement tag derived from T7 phage gene 10B
    824..871     +  terminator     T7 terminator: transcription terminator for bacteriophage T7 RNA polymerase
    897..1189    -  CDS            TcR (fragment): tetracycline efflux protein; tet; confers resistance to tetracycline
   1237..1265    -  promoter       tet promoter: E. coli promoter for tetracycline efflux protein gene
   1378..1482    +  promoter       AmpR promoter: bla
   1483..2343    +  CDS            AmpR: β-lactamase; bla; confers resistance to ampicillin, carbenicillin, and related antibiotics
   2514..3102    +  rep_origin     ori: high-copy-number ColE1/pMB1/pBR322/pUC origin of replication
   3288..3427    -  misc_feature   bom: basis of mobility region from pBR322
   3529..3720    -  CDS            rop: Rop protein, which maintains plasmids at low copy number; rop
   3737..4117    +  CDS            YPB1_ECOLX: Protein predicted: Swiss-Prot protein existence level 4. From Escherichia coli.
   4359..15      -  CDS            TcR (fragment) (across the origin): tetracycline efflux protein; tet; confers resistance to tetracycline
