[The description below was written by a language model from this plasmid's Addgene catalogue record and pLannotate feature annotations shown in this document.]
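Description:
RG-001 is a bacterial expression plasmid for producing the HEAT 3 domain of human eIF4G (EIF4G1) in E. coli. The catalogue describes it as a pET21-type backbone. The 5,248-nt sequenced record shows a pBR322-derived framework with a ColE1/pMB1-family origin together with the bom mobilisation region and the rop gene, which keeps copy number moderate. Selection relies on the β-lactamase gene (AmpR) under its own promoter, matching the listed ampicillin resistance. Only fragments of the tetracycline efflux gene and its promoter are annotated, so these appear to be non-functional backbone remnants rather than a second marker.

The expression cassette is driven by the T7 promoter, so it needs a host that supplies T7 RNA polymerase, and it ends at the T7 terminator. Between these lie an attB1 site, the T7 gene 10 ribosome binding site, an N-terminal 6xHis tag and the EIF4G1 fragment, followed by attB2. The EIF4G1 fragment is annotated at roughly 530 bp, against a catalogued insert size of 513 bp. The flanking attB sites suggest that the insert was introduced by Gateway recombination, although the catalogue lists restriction cloning with unknown sites. No lac operator or lacI gene is annotated. A short fragment matching a T7 gene 10B-derived solubility tag lies after attB2, and the record does not indicate whether it is translated as part of the product.

eIF4G1 is the scaffold subunit of the eIF4F cap-binding complex, which recruits mRNA to the ribosome. The design suits production of the His-tagged isolated domain and its purification by metal-affinity chromatography, for example for biochemical or structural studies, though the record does not state a specific application.
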