Addgene plasmid #133439: RG-001
Purpose: Heat 3 domain of human elF4G in pET21 backbone.
Depositing lab: Gerhard Wagner. Depositing organization: Harvard Medical School.
Backbone
  Vector backbone: pET21-4G-Heat 3
  Vector type: Bacterial Expression
Growth in bacteria
  Bacterial resistance: Ampicillin, 100 μg/mL
  Growth temperature: 37°C
  Growth strain: DH5alpha
  Copy number: Unknown
Gene/Insert
  Gene/Insert name: EIF4G1
  Species: H. sapiens (human)
  Insert size (bp): 513
  Entrez Gene: EIF4G1 (a.k.a. EIF-4G1, EIF4F, EIF4G, EIF4GI, P220, PARK18)
  Cloning method: Restriction Enzyme; 5′ cloning site Unknown (unknown if destroyed)
Terms and licenses: Academic/Nonprofit Terms; Industry Terms: Not Available to Industry
Depositor comments: HMS clone ID number: HsCD00483421.
How to cite: RG-001 was a gift from Gerhard Wagner (Addgene plasmid # 133439 ; http://n2t.net/addgene:133439 ; RRID:Addgene_133439)
