>Addgene plasmid #133439 | RG-001 | depositor partial sequence | sequence record 256427 | Insert
TCGGAAGCCCCTGGCCAGAGGGCACTCCCCTCCGAGGAGCTGAACAGGCAGCTGGAGAAGCTGCTGAAGG
AGGGCAGCAGTAACCAGCGGGTGTTCGACTGGATAGAGGCCAACCTGAGTGAGCAGCAGATAGTATCCAA
CACGTTAGTTCGAGCCCTCATGACGGCTGTCTGCTATTCTGCAATTATTTTTGAGACTCCCCTCCGAGTG
GACGTTGCAGTGCTGAAAGCGCGAGCGAAGCTGCTGCAGAAATACCTGTGTGACGAGCAGAAGGAGCTAC
AGGCGCTCTACGCCCTCCAGGCCCTTGTAGTGACCTTAGAACAGCCTCCCAACCTGCTGCGGATGTTCTT
TGACGCACTGTATGACGAGGACGTGGTGAAGGAGGATGCCTTCTACAGTTGGGAGAGTAGCAAGGACCCC
GCTGAGCAGCAGGGCAAGGGTGTGGCCCTTAAATCTGTCACAGCCTTCTTCAAGTGGCTCCGTGAAGCAG
AGGAGGAGTCTGACCACAACTGA
